>Addgene plasmid #248539 | pLenti-gRNA12-2 | addgene full sequence | sequence record 493015 | Addgene NGS Result
CCTTCTGATGTTTCTAACAGGCCAGGATTAACTGCGAATCGTTCTAGCTCCCTGCTTGCCCATACTATAT
GTTTTAATTTATATTTTTTCTTTCCCCCTGGCCTTAACCGAATTTTTTCCCATCGCGATCTAATTCTCCC
CCGCTTAATACTGACGCTCTCGCACCCATCTCTCTCCTTCTAGCCTCCGCTAGTCAAAATTTTTGGCGTA
CTCACCAGTCGCCGCCCCTCGCCTCTTGCCGTGCGCGCTTCAGCAAGCCGAGTCCTGCGTCGAGAGAGCT
CCTCTGGTTTCCCTTTCGCTTTCAAGTCCCTGTTCGGGCGCCACTGCTAGAGATTTTCCACACTGACTAA
AAGGGTCTGAGGGATCTCTAGTTACCAGAGTCACACAACAGACGGGCACACACTACTTGAAGCACTCAAG
GCAAGCTTTATTGAGGCTTAAGCAGTGGGTTCCCTAGTTAGCCAGAGAGCTCCCAGGCTCAGATCTGGTC
TAACCAGAGAGACCCGTTTATGTATCGAGCTAGGCACTTAAATACAATATCTCTGCAATGCGGCAATTCA
GTGGTTCGTCCAATCCATGTCAGACCCGTCTGTTGCCTTCCTAATAAGGCACGATCGTACCACCTTACTT
CCACCAATCGGCATGCACGGTGCTTTTTCTCTCCTTGTAAGGCATGTTGCTAACTCATCGTTACCATGTT
GCAAGACTACAAGAGTATTGCATAAGACTACATTAAGCTTGCAGCTCCAGCTTTTGTTCCCTTTAGTGAG
GGTTAATTGCGCGCTTGGCGTAATCATGGTCATAGCTGTTTCCTGTGTGAAATTGTTATCCGCTCACAAT
TCCACACAACATACGAGCCGGAAGCATAAAGTGTAAAGCCTGGGGTGCCTAATGAGTGAGCTAACTCACA
TTAATTGCGTTGCGCTCACTGCCCGCTTTCCAGTCGGGAAACCTGTCGTGCCAGCTGCATTAATGAATCG
GCCAACGCGCGGGGAGAGGCGGTTTGCGTATTGGGCGCTCTTCCGCTTCCTCGCTCACTGACTCGCTGCG
CTCGGTCGTTCGGCTGCGGCGAGCGGTATCAGCTCACTCAAAGGCGGTAATACGGTTATCCACAGAATCA
GGGGATAACGCAGGAAAGAACATGTGAGCAAAAGGCCAGCAAAAGGCCAGGAACCGTAAAAAGGCCGCGT
TGCTGGCGTTTTTCCATAGGCTCCGCCCCCCTGACGAGCATCACAAAAATCGACGCTCAAGTCAGAGGTG
GCGAAACCCGACAGGACTATAAAGATACCAGGCGTTTCCCCCTGGAAGCTCCCTCGTGCGCTCTCCTGTT
CCGACCCTGCCGCTTACCGGATACCTGTCCGCCTTTCTCCCTTCGGGAAGCGTGGCGCTTTCTCATAGCT
CACGCTGTAGGTATCTCAGTTCGGTGTAGGTCGTTCGCTCCAAGCTGGGCTGTGTGCACGAACCCCCCGT
TCAGCCCGACCGCTGCGCCTTATCCGGTAACTATCGTCTTGAGTCCAACCCGGTAAGACACGACTTATCG
CCACTGGCAGCAGCCACTGGTAACAGGATTAGCAGAGCGAGGTATGTAGGCGGTGCTACAGAGTTCTTGA
AGTGGTGGCCTAACTACGGCTACACTAGAAGAACAGTATTTGGTATCTGCGCTCTGCTGAAGCCAGTTAC
CTTCGGAAAAAGAGTTGGTAGCTCTTGATCCGGCAAACAAACCACCGCTGGTAGCGGTGGTTTTTTTGTT
TGCAAGCAGCAGATTACGCGCAGAAAAAAAGGATCTCAAGAAGATCCTTTGATCTTTTCTACGGGGTCTG
ACGCTCAGTGGAACGAAAACTCACGTTAAGGGATTTTGGTCATGAGATTATCAAAAAGGATCTTCACCTA
GATCCTTTTAAATTAAAAATGAAGTTTTAAATCAATCTAAAGTATATATGAGTAAACTTGGTCTGACAGT
TACCAATGCTTAATCAGTGAGGCACCTATCTCAGCGATCTGTCTATTTCGTTCATCCATAGTTGCCTGAC
TCCCCGTCGTGTAGATAACTACGATACGGGAGGGCTTACCATCTGGCCCCAGTGCTGCAATGATACCGCG
AGACCCACGCTCACCGGCTCCAGATTTATCAGCAATAAACCAGCCAGCCGGAAGGGCCGAGCGCAGAAGT
GGTCCTGCAACTTTATCCGCCTCCATCCAGTCTATTAATTGTTGCCGGGAAGCTAGAGTAAGTAGTTCGC
CAGTTAATAGTTTGCGCAACGTTGTTGCCATTGCTACAGGCATCGTGGTGTCACGCTCGTCGTTTGGTAT
GGCTTCATTCAGCTCCGGTTCCCAACGATCAAGGCGAGTTACATGATCCCCCATGTTGTGCAAAAAAGCG
GTTAGCTCCTTCGGTCCTCCGATCGTTGTCAGAAGTAAGTTGGCCGCAGTGTTATCACTCATGGTTATGG
CAGCACTGCATAATTCTCTTACTGTCATGCCATCCGTAAGATGCTTTTCTGTGACTGGTGAGTACTCAAC
CAAGTCATTCTGAGAATAGTGTATGCGGCGACCGAGTTGCTCTTGCCCGGCGTCAATACGGGATAATACC
GCGCCACATAGCAGAACTTTAAAAGTGCTCATCATTGGAAAACGTTCTTCGGGGCGAAAACTCTCAAGGA
TCTTACCGCTGTTGAGATCCAGTTCGATGTAACCCACTCGTGCACCCAACTGATCTTCAGCATCTTTTAC
TTTCACCAGCGTTTCTGGGTGAGCAAAAACAGGAAGGCAAAATGCCGCAAAAAAGGGAATAAGGGCGACA
CGGAAATGTTGAATACTCATACTCTTCCTTTTTCAATATTATTGAAGCATTTATCAGGGTTATTGTCTCA
TGAGCGGATACATATTTGAATGTATTTAGAAAAATAAACAAATAGGGGTTCCGCGCACATTTCCCCGAAA
AGTGCCACCTAAATTGTAAGCGTTAATATTTTGTTAAAATTCGCGTTAAATTTTTGTTAAATCAGCTCAT
TTTTTAACCAATAGGCCGAAATCGGCAAAATCCCTTATAAATCAAAAGAATAGACCGAGATAGGGT
[37 nt withheld, positions 3077-3113]
AAAGAACGTGGACTCCAACGTCAAAGG
[49 nt withheld, positions 3141-3189]
T
[91 nt withheld, positions 3191-3281]
G
[124 nt withheld, positions 3283-3406]
CCCATTCGCCATTCAGGCTGCGCAACTGTTGGGAAGGGCGATCGGTGCGGGCCTCTTCGCTATTACGCCA
GCTGGCGAAAGGGGGATGTGCTGCAAGGCGATTAAGTTGGGTAACGCCAGGGTTTTCCCAGTCACGACGT
TGTAAAACGACGGCCAGTGAGCGCGCGTAATACGACTCACTATAGGGCGAATTGGGTACGTCCCTAGGCC
TCCAAAAAAGCCTCCTCACTACTTCTGGAATAGCTCAGAGGCCGAGGCGGCCTCGGCCTCTGCATAAATA
AAAAAAATTAGTCAGCCATGGGGCGGAGAATGGGCGGAACTGGGCGGAGTTAGGGGCGGGATGGGCGGAG
TTAGGGGCGGGATAGCTAGAGCCAGACATGATAAGATACATTGATGAGTTTGGACAAACCACAACTAGAA
TGCAGTGAAAAAAATGCTTTATTTGTGAAATTTGTGATGCTATTGCTTTATTTGTAACCATTATAAGCTG
CAATAAACAAGTTCCTCTCACTCTCTGATATTCATTTCTTTGCAAGTTATAAATACTGAATAATAAGATG
ACATGAACTACTATACGTACTGCTAGAGATTTTCCACACTGACTAAAAGGGTCTGAGGGATCTCTAGTTA
CCAGAGTCACACAACAGACGGGCACACACTACTTGAAGCACTCAAGGCAAGCTTTATTGAGGCTTAAGCA
GTGGGTTCCCTAGTTAGCCAGAGAGCTCCCAGGCTCAGATCTGGTCTAACCAGAGAGACCCAGTACAAGC
AAAAAGCAGATCTTGTCTTCGTTGGGAGTGAATTAGCCCTTCCAGTCCCCCCTTTTCTTTTAAAAAGTGG
CTAAGATCTACAGCTGCCTTGTAAGTCATTGGTCTTAAAGTCGACGCGGGGAGGCGGCCCAAAGGGAGAT
CCGACTCGTCTGAGGGCGAAGGCGAAGACGCGGAAGAGGCCGCAGAGCCGGCAGCAGGCCGCGGGAAGGA
AGGTCCGCTGGATTGAGGGCCGAAGGGACGTAGCAGAAGGACGTCCCGCGCAGAATCCAGGTGGCAACAC
AGGCGAGCAGCCAAGGAAAGGACGATGATTTCCCCGACAACACCACGGAATTGTCAGTGCCCAACAGCCG
AGCCCCTGTCCAGCAGCGGGCAAGGCAGGCGGCGATGAGTTCCGCCGTGGCAATAGGGAGGGGGAAAGCG
AAAGTCCCGGAAAGGAGCTGACAGGTGGTGGCAATGCCCCAACCAGTGGGGGTTGCGTCAGCAAACACAG
TGCACACCACGCCACGTTGCCTGACAACGGGCCACAACTCCTCATAAAGAGACAGCAACCAGGATTTATA
CAAGGAGGAGAAAATGAAAGCCATACGGGAAGCAATAGCATGATACAAAGGCATTAAAGCAGCGTATCCA
CATAGCGTAAAAGGAGCAACATAGTTAAGAATACCAGTCAATCTTTCACAAATTTTGTAATCCAGAGGTT
GATTGTCGACTTAACGCGTTCAGGCACCGGGCTTGCGGGTCATGCACCAGGTGCGCGGTCCTTCGGGCAC
CTCGACGTCGGCGGTGACGGTGAAGCCGAGCCGCTCGTAGAAGGGGAGGTTGCGGGGCGCGGAGGTCTCC
AGGAAGGCGGGCACCCCGGCGCGCTCGGCCGCCTCCACTCCGGGGAGCACGACGGCGCTGCCCAGACCCT
TGCCCTGGTGGTCGGGCGAGACTCCGACGGTGGCCAGGAACCACGCGGGCTCCTTGGGCCGGTGCGGCGC
CAGGAGGCCTTCCATCTGTTGCTGCGCGGCCAGCCGGGAACCGCTCAACTCGGCCATGCGCGGGCCGATC
TCGGCGAACACCGCCCCCGCTTCGACGCTCTCCGGCGTGGTCCAGACCGCCACGGCGGCGCCGTCGTCCG
CGACCCACACCTTGCCGATGTCGAGCCCGACGCGCGTGAGGAAGAGTTCTTGCAGCTCGGTGACCCGCTC
GATGTGGCGGTCCGGATCGACGGTGTGGCGCGTGGCGGGGTAGTCGGCGAACGCGGCGGCGAGGGTGCGT
ACGGCCCTGGGGACGTCGTCGCGGGTGGCGAGGCGCACCGTGGGCTTGTACTCGGTCATGGTGGCCGTAC
GTCACGACACCTGAAATGGAAGAAAAAAACTTTGAACCACTGTCTGAGGCTTGAGAATGAACCAAGATCC
AAACTCAAAAAGGGCAAATTCCAAGGAGAATTACATCAAGTGCCAAGCTGGCCTAACTTCAGTCTCCACC
CACTCAGTGTGGGGAAACTCCATCGCATAAAACCCCTCCCCCCAACCTAAAGACGACGTACTCCAAAAGC
TCGAGAACTAATCGAGGTGCCTGGACGGCGCCCGGTACTCCGTGGAGTCACATGAAGCGACGGCTGAGGA
CGGAAAGGCCCTTTTCCTTTGTGTGGGTGACTCACCCGCCCGCTCTCCCGAGCGCCGCGTCCTCCATTTT
GAGCTCCCTGCAGCAGGGCCGGGAAGCGGCCATCTTTCCGCTCACGCAACTGGTGCCGACCGGGCCAGCC
TTGCCGCCCAGGGCGGGGCGATACACGGCGGCGCGAGGCCAGGCACCAGAGCAGGCCGGCCAGCTTGAGA
CTACCCCCGTCCGATTCTCGGTGGCCGCGCTCGCAGGCCCCGCCTCGCCGAACATGTGCGCTGGGACGCA
CGGGCCCCGTCGCCGCCCGCGGCCCCAAAAACCGAAATACCAGTGTGCAGATCTTGGCCCGCATTTACAA
GACTATCTTGCCAGAAAAAAAGCGTCGCAGCAGGTCATCAAAAATTTTAAATGGCTAGAGACTTATCGAA
AGCAGCGAGACAGGCGCGAAGGTGCCACCAGATTCGCACGCGGCGGCCCCAGCGCCCAGGCCAGGCCTCA
ACTCAAGCACGAGGCGAAGGGGCTCCTTAAGCGCAAGGCCTCGAACTCTCCCACCCACTTCCAACCCGAA
GCTCGGGATCAAGAATCACGTACTGCAGCCAGGTGGAAGTAATTCAAGGCACGCAAGGGCCATAACCCGT
AAAGAGGCCAGGCCCGCGGGAACCACACACGGCACTTACCTGTGTTCTGGCGGCAAACCCGTTGCGAAAA
AGAACGTTCACGGCGACTACTGCACTTATATACGGTTCTCCCCCACCCTCGGGAAAAAGGCGGAGCCAGT
ACACGACATCACTTTCCCAGTTTACCCCGCGCCACCTTCTCTAGGCACCGGATCAATTGCCGACCCCTCC
CCCCAACTTCTCGGGGACTGTGGGCGATGTGCGCTCTGCCCACTGACGGGCACCGGAGCCAATTCCCACT
CCTTTCAAGACCTAGAAGGTCCATTAGCTGCAAAGATTCCTCTCTGTTTAAAACTTTATCCATCTTTGCA
CCCGGGCCCCCTCGAGCCGGCGCCAAAGTGGATCTCTGCTGTCCCTGTAATAAACCCGAAAATTTTGAAT
TTTTGTAATTTGTTTTTGTAATTCTTTAGTTTGTATGTCTGTTGCTATTATGTCTACTATTCTTTCCCCT
GCACTGTACCCCCCAATCCCCCCTTTTCTTTTAAAATTGTGGATGAATACTGCCATTTGTCTCAAGATCT
AGTTACGCCAAGCTTAAAAAAGCACCGACTCGGTGCCACTTTTTCAAGTTGATAACGGACTAGCCTTATT
TAAACTTGCTATGCTGTTTCCAGCATAGCTCTTAAACCTATTCAACTCACAGAGGTGCGGTGTTTCGTCC
TTTCCACAAGATATATAAAGCCAAGAAATCGAAATACTTTCAAGTTACGGTAAGCATATGATAGTCCATT
TTAAAACATAATTTTAAAACTGCAAACTACCCAAGAAATTATTACTTTCTACGTCACGTATTTTGTACTA
ATATCTTTGTGTTTACAGTCAAATTAATTCTAATTATCTCTCTAACAGCCTTGTATCGTATATGCAAATA
TGAAGGAATCATGGGAAATAGGCCCTCTCTGGGTCCCCTCGGGGTTGGGAGGTGGGTCTGAAACGATAAT
GGTGAATATCCCTGCCTAACTCTATTCACTATAGAAAGTACAGCAAAAACTATTCTTAAACCTACCAAGC
CTCCTACTATCATTATGAATAATTTTATATACCACAGCCAATTTGTTATGTTAAACCAATTCCACAAACT
TGCCCATTTATCTAATTCCAATAATTCTTGTTCATTCTTTTCTTGCTGGTTTTGCGATTCTTCAATTAAG
GAGTGTATTAAGCTTGTGTAATTGTTAATTTCTCTGTCCCACTCCATCCAGGTCGTGTGATTCCAAATCT
GTTCCAGAGATTTATTACTCCAACTAGCATTCCAAGGCACAGCAGTGGTGCAAATGAGTTTTCCAGAGCA
ACCCCAAATCCCCAGGAGCTGTTGATCCTTTAGGTATCTTTCCACAGCCAGGATTCTTGCCTGGAGCTGC
TTGATGCCCCAGACTGTGAGTTGCAACAGATGCTGTTGCGCCTCAATAGCCCTCAGCAAATTGTTCTGCT
GCTGCACTATACCAGACAATAATTGTCTGGCCTGTACCGTCAGCGTCATTGACGCTGCGCCCATAGTGCT
TCCTGCTGCTCCCAAGAACCCAAGGAACAAAGCTCCTATTCCCACTGCTCTTTTTTCTCTCTGCACCACT
CTTCTCTTTGCCTTGGTGGGTGCTACTCCTAATGGTTCAATTTTTACTACTTTATATTTATATAATTCAC
TTCTCCAATTGTCCCTCATATCTCCTCCTCCAGGTCTGAAGATCAGCGGCCGCTTGCTGTGCGGTGGTCT
TACTTTTGTTTTGCTCTTCCTCTATCTTGTCTAAAGCTTCCTTGGTGTCTTTTATCTCTATCCTTTGATG
CACACAATAGAGGGTTGCTACTGTATTATATAATGATCTAAGTTCTTCTGATCCTGTCTGAAGGGATGGT
TGTAGCTGTCCCAGTATTTGTCTACAG
Features (pLannotate 1.2.2; 29 found; start..end, strand, type, name):
    153..278     -  misc_feature   HIV-1 Ψ: packaging signal of human immunodeficiency virus type 1
    325..505     -  LTR            5' LTR (truncated): truncated 5' long terminal repeat (LTR) from HIV-1
    506..732     -  promoter       RSV promoter: Rous sarcoma virus enhancer/promoter
    760..778     -  promoter       T3 promoter: promoter for bacteriophage T3 RNA polymerase
    823..839     -  protein_bind   lac operator: The lac repressor binds to the lac operator to inhibit transcription in E. coli. This inhibition can be relieved by adding lactose or isopropyl-β-D-thiogalactopyranoside (IPTG). lac repressor encoded by lacI
    847..877     -  promoter       lac promoter: promoter for the E. coli lac operon
    892..913     -  protein_bind   CAP binding site: CAP binding activates transcription in the presence of cAMP. E. coli catabolite activator protein
    926..1018    -  CDS            lacI (fragment): lac repressor; lacI; The lac repressor binds to the lac operator to inhibit transcription in E. coli. This inhibition can be relieved by adding lactose or isopropyl-β-D-thiogalactopyranoside (IPTG).
   1201..1789    -  rep_origin     ori: high-copy-number ColE1/pMB1/pBR322/pUC origin of replication
   1960..2820    -  CDS            AmpR: β-lactamase; bla; confers resistance to ampicillin, carbenicillin, and related antibiotics
   2821..2925    -  promoter       AmpR promoter: bla
   2978..3406    -  rep_origin     f1 ori (sequence partly withheld): f1 bacteriophage origin of replication; arrow indicates direction of (+) strand synthesis
   3411..3566    -  CDS            lacZα (fragment): LacZα fragment of β-galactosidase; lacZ fragment
   3574..3592    +  promoter       T7 promoter: promoter for bacteriophage T7 RNA polymerase
   3613..3748    -  rep_origin     SV40 ori: SV40 origin of replication
   3788..3909    -  polyA_signal   SV40 poly(A) signal: SV40 polyadenylation signal
   3987..4220    -  LTR            3' LTR (ΔU3): self-inactivating 3' long terminal repeat (LTR) from HIV-1
   4222..4241    -  misc_feature   cPPT/CTS (fragment): central polypurine tract and central termination sequence of HIV-1
   4292..4880    -  misc_feature   WPRE: woodchuck hepatitis virus posttranscriptional regulatory element
   4896..5495    -  CDS            PuroR (fragment): puromycin N-acetyltransferase; pac from Streptomyces; confers resistance to puromycin
   5517..6455    -  intron         EF-1α intron A: intron upstream of the start codon of human EF-1α
   6456..6667    -  promoter       EF-1α core promoter: core promoter for human elongation factor EF-1α
   6693..6759    -  CDS            small t antigen (fragment): SV40 (simian virus 40) small t antigen
   6825..6942    -  misc_feature   cPPT/CTS: central polypurine tract and central termination sequence of HIV-1
   6998..7065    -  misc_RNA       tracrRNA (fragment): trans-activating CRISPR RNA for the Streptococcus pyogenes CRISPR/Cas9 system
   7113..7353    -  promoter       U6 promoter: RNA polymerase III promoter for human U6 snRNA
   7357..7383    -  CDS            Rev (fragment): human immunodeficiency virus 1 (HIV-1) Rev protein; rev; enhances nuclear export of unspliced and incompletely spliced viral mRNAs
   7760..7993    -  misc_feature   RRE: The Rev response element (RRE) of HIV-1 allows for Rev-dependent mRNA export from the nucleus to the cytoplasm.
   8139..169     -  CDS            HIV-1 gag (fragment) (across the origin): gag protein from human immunodeficiency virus 1; gag
