[The description below was written by a language model from this plasmid's Addgene catalogue record and pLannotate feature annotations shown in this document.]
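Description:
pLenti-gRNA12-2 is a lentiviral single-guide RNA expression plasmid built on the pLentiGuide-Puro-FE backbone, made for the KaryoCreate system, a CRISPR-based approach for studying chromosome-specific aneuploidy by targeting human centromeres. The insert, introduced by Gibson cloning, is a 20-nt guide named gRNA12-2 directed against a human sequence. The name suggests a chromosome 12 centromeric target, but the record does not say this explicitly. The guide is transcribed from the human U6 RNA polymerase III promoter and is fused to a Streptococcus pyogenes Cas9 guide scaffold, annotated only as a partial tracrRNA match, which would fit a modified scaffold. No Cas9 or dCas9 coding sequence is present, so the nuclease or its derivative must be supplied separately.

The 8.3 kb sequence carries the elements of a third-generation, self-inactivating HIV-1 transfer vector. An RSV promoter is joined to a truncated 5' LTR to drive genomic RNA production in packaging cells, followed by the Ψ packaging signal with a gag fragment, the RRE for Rev-dependent nuclear export, a cPPT/CTS, and a ΔU3 3' LTR followed by an SV40 poly(A) signal. Downstream of the guide cassette, an EF-1α promoter with its intron A drives puromycin N-acetyltransferase, allowing selection of transduced mammalian cells, and a WPRE enhances expression of that transcript. In bacteria the plasmid is maintained through a high-copy ColE1/pUC-type origin and ampicillin resistance, and it also contains an f1 origin and an SV40 origin. The recorded propagation in a recombination-deficient strain reflects the repeated LTR sequences typical of lentiviral plasmids. Several small annotated fragments (lacI, lacZα, small t antigen, Rev) appear to be backbone remnants rather than functional genes.
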