Addgene plasmid #248539: pLenti-gRNA12-2
Purpose: A CRISPR-based technology to study chromosome-specific aneuploidy by targeting human centromeres
Depositing lab: Teresa Davoli. Depositing organization: NYU Grossman School of Medicine. Publication: KaryoCreate: A CRISPR-based technology to study chromosome-specific aneuploidy by targeting human centromeres. Bosco N, Goldberg A, Zhao X, Mays JC, Cheng P, Johnson AF, Bianchi JJ, Toscani C, Di Tommaso E, Katsnelson L, Annuar D, Mei S, Faitelson RE, Pesselev IY, Mohamed KS, Mermerian A, Camacho-Hernandez EM, Gionco CA, Manikas J, Tseng YS, Sun Z, Fani S, Keegan S, Lippman SM, Fenyo D, Giunta S, Santaguida S, Davoli T. Cell. 2023 Apr 27;186(9):1985-2001.e19. doi: 10.1016/j.cell.2023.03.029. Epub 2023 Apr 18. PubMed 37075754.
Backbone
  Vector backbone: pLentiGuide-Puro-FE
  Vector type: Mammalian Expression, CRISPR
Growth in bacteria
  Bacterial resistance: Ampicillin, 100 μg/mL
  Growth temperature: 30°C
  Growth strain: NEB Stable
  Copy number: High Copy
Gene/Insert
  Gene/Insert name: gRNA12-2
  gRNA/shRNA sequence: CACCTCTGTGAGTTGAATAG
  Species: H. sapiens (human)
  Promoter: U6
  Cloning method: Gibson Cloning
Terms and licenses: Academic/Nonprofit Terms; Industry Terms: Not Available to Industry
How to cite: pLenti-gRNA12-2 was a gift from Teresa Davoli (Addgene plasmid # 248539 ; http://n2t.net/addgene:248539 ; RRID:Addgene_248539)
